Addgene plasmid #169307: SIN40C.SFFV.Luciferase.IRES.dTomato
Purpose: Constitutive overexpression of Luciferase cDNA with dTomato as a reporter fluorescent protein
Depositing lab: Jan-Henning Klusmann. Depositing organization: Martin-Luther-Universitaet Halle-Wittenberg. Publication: The megakaryocytic transcription factor ARID3A suppresses leukemia pathogenesis. Alejo-Valle O, Weigert K, Bhayadia R, Ng M, Issa H, Beyer C, Emmrich S, Schuschel K, Ihling C, Sinz A, Zimmermann M, Wickenhauser C, Flasinski M, Regenyi EM, Labuhn M, Reinhardt D, Yaspo ML, Heckl D, Klusmann JH. Blood. 2021 Sep 27. pii: S0006-4971(21)01649-9. doi: 10.1182/blood.2021012231. PubMed 34570885.
Backbone
  Vector backbone: SIN40C
  Vector type: Lentiviral
Growth in bacteria
  Bacterial resistance: Ampicillin, 100 μg/mL
  Growth temperature: 37°C
  Growth strain: NEB Stable
  Copy number: High Copy
Gene/Insert
  Gene/Insert name: Luciferase
  Species: Synthetic
  Promoter: SFFV
  Tag / fusion protein: IRES-dTomato (C terminal on insert)
  Cloning method: Restriction Enzyme; 5′ cloning site Unknown (unknown if destroyed)
  Sequencing primers: 5′ SFFV-F; 3′ IRES-R
Terms and licenses: Academic/Nonprofit Terms; Industry Terms: Not Available to Industry
How to cite: SIN40C.SFFV.Luciferase.IRES.dTomato was a gift from Jan-Henning Klusmann (Addgene plasmid # 169307 ; http://n2t.net/addgene:169307 ; RRID:Addgene_169307)
