[The description below was written by a language model from this plasmid's Addgene catalogue record and pLannotate feature annotations shown in this document.]
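Description:
SIN40C.SFFV.Luciferase.IRES.dTomato is a self-inactivating HIV-1-based lentiviral transfer vector of about 10.2 kb, built on the SIN40C backbone for constitutive co-expression of firefly luciferase and the fluorescent protein dTomato in transduced mammalian cells. It is propagated in E. coli as a high-copy plasmid through a ColE1/pUC-type origin with ampicillin selection (β-lactamase). The backbone also carries an f1 origin, remnants of a lac/lacZα cloning region, and T3 and T7 promoters. The record lists a recombination-deficient growth strain, a common choice for plasmids with repeated LTR sequences.

Viral genomic RNA is transcribed in packaging cells from a hybrid 5′ end. A CMV enhancer, an SV40 enhancer/promoter fragment and the RSV promoter lie upstream of a truncated 5′ LTR, an arrangement typical of Tat-independent, third-generation designs. The Ψ packaging signal with a partial gag sequence, the Rev response element and the cPPT/CTS follow, supporting encapsidation, Rev-dependent nuclear export and efficient transduction. The 3′ LTR has a U3 deletion, so the integrated provirus lacks LTR promoter activity and expression depends on the internal promoter. An SV40 poly(A) signal and SV40 origin sit downstream of it.

The internal cassette uses the spleen focus-forming virus (SFFV) LTR promoter, which is widely used in haematopoietic cells. It drives a single bicistronic transcript in which luciferase is translated cap-dependently and dTomato from an EMCV IRES, so dTomato is a separate protein rather than a fusion despite being listed under the tag field. A WPRE enhances transcript expression. Red fluorescence allows transduced cells to be identified or sorted, while luciferase supports bioluminescence readouts. The record states the purpose only as luciferase overexpression with a dTomato reporter, and the associated publication concerns leukaemia biology.
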