Features (pLannotate 1.2.2; 30 found; start..end, strand, type, name):
     57..248     +  promoter       SV40 promoter (fragment): SV40 enhancer and early promoter
    267..493     +  promoter       RSV promoter: Rous sarcoma virus enhancer/promoter
    494..674     +  LTR            5' LTR (truncated): truncated 5' long terminal repeat (LTR) from HIV-1
    721..846     +  misc_feature   HIV-1 Ψ: packaging signal of human immunodeficiency virus type 1
    830..1193    +  CDS            HIV-1 gag (fragment): gag protein from human immunodeficiency virus 1; gag
   1339..1572    +  misc_feature   RRE: The Rev response element (RRE) of HIV-1 allows for Rev-dependent mRNA export from the nucleus to the cytoplasm.
   1949..1973    +  CDS            Rev (fragment): human immunodeficiency virus 1 (HIV-1) Rev protein; rev; enhances nuclear export of unspliced and incompletely spliced viral mRNAs
   2014..2131    +  misc_feature   cPPT/CTS: central polypurine tract and central termination sequence of HIV-1
   2189..2590    +  promoter       SFFV promoter: spleen focus-forming virus long terminal repeat (LTR) promoter
   2600..2623    +  misc_feature   MCS (fragment): pBluescript multiple cloning site
   2636..4285    +  CDS            luciferase: firefly luciferase; luc
   4304..4890    +  misc_feature   IRES2: internal ribosome entry site (IRES) of the encephalomyocarditis virus (EMCV)
   4897..5598    +  CDS            dTomato: dTomato is a basic (constitutively fluorescent) orange fluorescent protein published in 2004, derived from Discosoma sp.. It is reported to be a somewhat slowly-maturing dimer with low acid sensitivity.
   5617..6205    +  misc_feature   WPRE: woodchuck hepatitis virus posttranscriptional regulatory element
   6256..6275    +  misc_feature   cPPT/CTS (fragment): central polypurine tract and central termination sequence of HIV-1
   6277..6510    +  LTR            3' LTR (ΔU3): self-inactivating 3' long terminal repeat (LTR) from HIV-1
   6588..6709    +  polyA_signal   SV40 poly(A) signal: SV40 polyadenylation signal
   6749..6884    +  rep_origin     SV40 ori: SV40 origin of replication
   6905..6923    -  promoter       T7 promoter: promoter for bacteriophage T7 RNA polymerase
   6931..7086    +  CDS            lacZα (fragment): LacZα fragment of β-galactosidase; lacZ fragment
   7091..7519    +  rep_origin     f1 ori (sequence partly withheld): f1 bacteriophage origin of replication; arrow indicates direction of (+) strand synthesis
   7572..7676    +  promoter       AmpR promoter: bla
   7677..8537    +  CDS            AmpR: β-lactamase; bla; confers resistance to ampicillin, carbenicillin, and related antibiotics
   8708..9296    +  rep_origin     ori: high-copy-number ColE1/pMB1/pBR322/pUC origin of replication
   9479..9571    +  CDS            lacI (fragment): lac repressor; lacI; The lac repressor binds to the lac operator to inhibit transcription in E. coli. This inhibition can be relieved by adding lactose or isopropyl-β-D-thiogalactopyranoside (IPTG).
   9584..9605    +  protein_bind   CAP binding site: CAP binding activates transcription in the presence of cAMP. E. coli catabolite activator protein
   9620..9650    +  promoter       lac promoter: promoter for the E. coli lac operon
   9658..9674    +  protein_bind   lac operator: The lac repressor binds to the lac operator to inhibit transcription in E. coli. This inhibition can be relieved by adding lactose or isopropyl-β-D-thiogalactopyranoside (IPTG). lac repressor encoded by lacI
   9719..9737    +  promoter       T3 promoter: promoter for bacteriophage T3 RNA polymerase
   9782..10161   +  enhancer       CMV enhancer: human cytomegalovirus immediate early enhancer
>Addgene plasmid #169307 | SIN40C.SFFV.Luciferase.IRES.dTomato | addgene full sequence | sequence record 337875 | Addgene NGS Result
GCGCGCCATGCAGGGCCTGAAATAACCTCTGAAAGAGGAACTTGGTTAGGTACCTTCTGAGGCGGAAAGA
ACCAGCTGTGGAATGTGTGTCAGTTAGGGTGTGGAAAGTCCCCAGGCTCCCCAGCAGGCAGAAGTATGCA
AAGCATGCATCTCAATTAGTCAGCAACCAGGTGTGGAAAGTCCCCAGGCTCCCCAGCAGGCAGAAGTATG
CAAAGCATGCATCTCAATTAGTCAGCAACCATAGTCCCTTAAGAGGCGCGCCTTAATGTAGTCTTATGCA
ATACTCTTGTAGTCTTGCAACATGGTAACGATGAGTTAGCAACATGCCTTACAAGGAGAGAAAAAGCACC
GTGCATGCCGATTGGTGGAAGTAAGGTGGTACGATCGTGCCTTATTAGGAAGGCAACAGACGGGTCTGAC
ATGGATTGGACGAACCACTGAATTGCCGCATTGCAGAGATATTGTATTTAAGTGCCTAGCTCGATACATA
AACGGGTCTCTCTGGTTAGACCAGATCTGAGCCTGGGAGCTCTCTGGCTAACTAGGGAACCCACTGCTTA
AGCCTCAATAAAGCTTGCCTTGAGTGCTTCAAGTAGTGTGTGCCCGTCTGTTGTGTGACTCTGGTAACTA
GAGATCCCTCAGACCCTTTTAGTCAGTGTGGAAAATCTCTAGCAGTGGCGCCCGAACAGGGACTTGAAAG
CGAAAGGGAAACCAGAGGAGCTCTCTCGACGCAGGACTCGGCTTGCTGAAGCGCGCACGGCAAGAGGCGA
GGGGCGGCGACTGGTGAGTACGCCAAAAATTTTGACTAGCGGAGGCTAGAAGGAGAGAGATGGGTGCGAG
AGCGTCAGTATTAAGCGGGGGAGAATTAGATCGCGATGGGAAAAAATTCGGTTAAGGCCAGGGGGAAAGA
AAAAATATAAATTAAAACATATAGTATGGGCAAGCAGGGAGCTAGAACGATTCGCAGTTAATCCTGGCCT
GTTAGAAACATCAGAAGGCTGTAGACAAATACTGGGACAGCTACAACCATCCCTTCAGACAGGATCAGAA
GAACTTAGATCATTATATAATACAGTAGCAACCCTCTATTGTGTGCATCAAAGGATAGAGATAAAAGACA
CCAAGGAAGCTTTAGACAAGATAGAGGAAGAGCAAAACAAAAGTAAGACCACCGCACAGCAAGCGGCCGC
TGATCTTCAGACCTGGAGGAGGAGATATGAGGGACAATTGGAGAAGTGAATTATATAAATATAAAGTAGT
AAAAATTGAACCATTAGGAGTAGCACCCACCAAGGCAAAGAGAAGAGTGGTGCAGAGAGAAAAAAGAGCA
GTGGGAATAGGAGCTTTGTTCCTTGGGTTCTTGGGAGCAGCAGGAAGCACTATGGGCGCAGCGTCAATGA
CGCTGACGGTACAGGCCAGACAATTATTGTCTGGTATAGTGCAGCAGCAGAACAATTTGCTGAGGGCTAT
TGAGGCGCAACAGCATCTGTTGCAACTCACAGTCTGGGGCATCAAGCAGCTCCAGGCAAGAATCCTGGCT
GTGGAAAGATACCTAAAGGATCAACAGCTCCTGGGGATTTGGGGTTGCTCTGGAAAACTCATTTGCACCA
CTGCTGTGCCTTGGAATGCTAGTTGGAGTAATAAATCTCTGGAACAGATTTGGAATCACACGACCTGGAT
GGAGTGGGACAGAGAAATTAACAATTACACAAGCTTAATACACTCCTTAATTGAAGAATCGCAAAACCAG
CAAGAAAAGAATGAACAAGAATTATTGGAATTAGATAAATGGGCAAGTTTGTGGAATTGGTTTAACATAA
CAAATTGGCTGTGGTATATAAAATTATTCATAATGATAGTAGGAGGCTTGGTAGGTTTAAGAATAGTTTT
TGCTGTACTTTCTATAGTGAATAGAGTTAGGCAGGGATATTCACCATTATCGTTTCAGACCCACCTCCCA
ACCCCGAGGGGACAATTCTAGATCTTGAGACAAATGGCAGTATTCATCCACAATTTTAAAAGAAAAGGGG
GGATTGGGGGGTACAGTGCAGGGGAAAGAATAGTAGACATAATAGCAACAGACATACAAACTAAAGAATT
ACAAAAACAAATTACAAAAATTCAAAATTTTCGGGTTTATTACAGGGACAGCAGAGATCCACTTTGGCGC
CGGCTCGAGCTAGCTGCAGTAACGCCATTTTGCAAGGCATGGAAAAATACCAAACCAAGAATAGAGAAGT
TCAGATCAAGGGCGGGTACATGAAAATAGCTAACGTTGGGCCAAACAGGATATCTGCGGTGAGCAGTTTC
GGCCCCGGCCCGGGGCCAAGAACAGATGGTCACCGCAGTTTCGGCCCCGGCCCGAGGCCAAGAACAGATG
GTCCCCAGATATGGCCCAACCCTCAGCAGTTTCTTAAGACCCATCAGATGTTTCCAGGCTCCCCCAAGGA
CCTGAAATGACCCTGCGCCTTATTTGAATTAACCAATCAGCCTGCTTCTCGCTTCTGTTCGCGCGCTTCT
GCTTCCCGAGCTCTATAAAAGAGCTCACAACCCCTCACTCGGCGCGCCAGTCCTCCGACAGACTGAGTCG
GCCGGTCGAATCAAGCTTATCGATACCGTCGACGGATCCACCGGTATGGAAGACGCCAAAAACATAAAGA
AAGGCCCGGCGCCATTCTATCCTCTAGAGGATGGAACCGCTGGAGAGCAACTGCATAAGGCTATGAAGAG
ATACGCCCTGGTTCCTGGAACAATTGCTTTTACAGATGCACATATCGAGGTGAACATCACGTACGCGGAA
TACTTCGAAATGTCCGTTCGGTTGGCAGAAGCTATGAAACGATATGGGCTGAATACAAATCACAGAATCG
TCGTATGCAGTGAAAACTCTCTTCAATTCTTTATGCCGGTGTTGGGCGCGTTATTTATCGGAGTTGCAGT
TGCGCCCGCGAACGACATTTATAATGAACGTGAATTGCTCAACAGTATGAACATTTCGCAGCCTACCGTA
GTGTTTGTTTCCAAAAAGGGGTTGCAAAAAATTTTGAACGTGCAAAAAAAATTACCAATAATCCAGAAAA
TTATTATCATGGATTCTAAAACGGATTACCAGGGATTTCAGTCGATGTACACGTTCGTCACATCTCATCT
ACCTCCCGGTTTTAATGAATACGATTTTGTACCAGAGTCCTTTGATCGTGACAAAACAATTGCACTGATA
ATGAATTCCTCTGGATCTACTGGGTTACCTAAGGGTGTGGCCCTTCCGCATAGAACTGCCTGCGTCAGAT
TCTCGCATGCCAGAGATCCTATTTTTGGCAATCAAATCGTTCCGGATACTGCGATTTTAAGTGTTGTCCC
ATTCCATCACGGTTTTGGAATGTTTACTACACTCGGATATTTGATATGTGGATTTCGAGTCGTCTTAATG
TATAGATTTGAAGAAGAGCTGTTTTTACGATCCCTTCAGGATTACAAAATTCAAAGTGCGTTGCTAGTAC
CAACCCTATTTTCATTCTTCGCCAAAAGCACTCTGATTGACAAATACGATTTATCTAATTTACACGAAAT
TGCTTCTGGGGGCGCACCTCTTTCGAAAGAAGTCGGGGAAGCGGTTGCAAAACGCTTCCATCTTCCAGGG
ATACGACAAGGATATGGGCTCACTGAGACTACATCAGCTATTCTGATTACACCCGAGGGGGATGATAAAC
CGGGCGCGGTCGGTAAAGTTGTTCCATTTTTTGAAGCGAAGGTTGTGGATCTGGATACCGGGAAAACGCT
GGGCGTTAATCAGAGAGGCGAATTATGTGTCAGAGGACCTATGATTATGTCCGGTTATGTAAACAATCCG
GAAGCGACCAACGCCTTGATTGACAAGGATGGATGGCTACATTCTGGAGACATAGCTTACTGGGACGAAG
ACGAACACTTCTTCATAGTTGACCGCTTGAAGTCTTTAATTAAATACAAAGGATATCAGGTGGCCCCCGC
TGAATTGGAATCGATATTGTTACAACACCCCAACATCTTCGACGCGGGCGTGGCAGGTCTTCCCGACGAT
GACGCCGGTGAACTTCCCGCCGCCGTTGTTGTTTTGGAGCACGGAAAGACGATGACGGAAAAAGAGATCG
TGGATTACGTCGCCAGTCAAGTAACAACCGCGAAAAAGTTGCGCGGAGGAGTTGTGTTTGTGGACGAAGT
ACCGAAAGGTCTTACCGGAAAACTCGACGCAAGAAAAATCAGAGAGATCCTCATAAAGGCCAAGAAGGGC
GGAAAGTCCAAATTGCTCGAGTGAACGCGTTCGCCCCTCTCCCTCCCCCCCCCCTAACGTTACTGGCCGA
AGCCGCTTGGAATAAGGCCGGTGTGCGTTTGTCTATATGTTATTTTCCACCATATTGCCGTCTTTTGGCA
ATGTGAGGGCCCGGAAACCTGGCCCTGTCTTCTTGACGAGCATTCCTAGGGGTCTTTCCCCTCTCGCCAA
AGGAATGCAAGGTCTGTTGAATGTCGTGAAGGAAGCAGTTCCTCTGGAAGCTTCTTGAAGACAAACAACG
TCTGTAGCGACCCTTTGCAGGCAGCGGAACCCCCCACCTGGCGACAGGTGCCTCTGCGGCCAAAAGCCAC
GTGTATAAGATACACCTGCAAAGGCGGCACAACCCCAGTGCCACGTTGTGAGTTGGATAGTTGTGGAAAG
AGTCAAATGGCTCTCCTCAAGCGTATTCAACAAGGGGCTGAAGGATGCCCAGAAGGTACCCCATTGTATG
GGATCTGATCTGGGGCCTCGGTACACATGCTTTACATGTGTTTAGTCGAGGTTAAAAAAACGTCTAGGCC
CCCCGAACCACGGGGACGTGGTTTTCCTTTGAAAAACACGATGATAATATGGCCACAACCGGATCCATGG
TGAGCAAGGGCGAGGAGGTCATCAAAGAGTTCATGCGCTTCAAGGTGCGCATGGAGGGCTCCATGAACGG
CCACGAGTTCGAGATCGAGGGCGAGGGCGAGGGCCGCCCCTACGAGGGCACCCAGACCGCCAAGCTGAAG
GTGACCAAGGGCGGCCCCCTGCCCTTCGCCTGGGACATCCTGTCCCCCCAGTTCATGTACGGCTCCAAGG
CGTACGTGAAGCACCCCGCCGACATCCCCGATTACAAGAAGCTGTCCTTCCCCGAGGGCTTCAAGTGGGA
GCGCGTGATGAACTTCGAGGACGGCGGTCTGGTGACCGTGACCCAGGACTCCTCCCTGCAGGACGGCACG
CTGATCTACAAGGTGAAGATGCGCGGCACCAACTTCCCCCCCGACGGCCCCGTAATGCAGAAGAAGACCA
TGGGCTGGGAGGCCTCCACCGAGCGCCTGTACCCCCGCGACGGCGTGCTGAAGGGCGAGATCCACCAGGC
CCTGAAGCTGAAGGACGGCGGCCACTACCTGGTGGAGTTCAAGACCATCTACATGGCCAAGAAGCCCGTG
CAACTGCCCGGCTACTACTACGTGGACACCAAGCTGGACATCACCTCCCACAACGAGGACTACACCATCG
TGGAACAGTACGAGCGCTCCGAGGGCCGCCACCACCTGTTCCTGTACGGCATGGACGAGCTGTACAAGTG
ATCGCGTTAAGTCGACAATCAACCTCTGGATTACAAAATTTGTGAAAGATTGACTGGTATTCTTAACTAT
GTTGCTCCTTTTACGCTATGTGGATACGCTGCTTTAATGCCTTTGTATCATGCTATTGCTTCCCGTATGG
CTTTCATTTTCTCCTCCTTGTATAAATCCTGGTTGCTGTCTCTTTATGAGGAGTTGTGGCCCGTTGTCAG
GCAACGTGGCGTGGTGTGCACTGTGTTTGCTGACGCAACCCCCACTGGTTGGGGCATTGCCACCACCTGT
CAGCTCCTTTCCGGGACTTTCGCTTTCCCCCTCCCTATTGCCACGGCGGAACTCATCGCCGCCTGCCTTG
CCCGCTGCTGGACAGGGGCTCGGCTGTTGGGCACTGACAATTCCGTGGTGTTGTCGGGGAAATCATCGTC
CTTTCCTTGGCTGCTCGCCTGTGTTGCCACCTGGATTCTGCGCGGGACGTCCTTCTGCTACGTCCCTTCG
GCCCTCAATCCAGCGGACCTTCCTTCCCGCGGCCTGCTGCCGGCTCTGCGGCCTCTTCCGCGTCTTCGCC
TTCGCCCTCAGACGAGTCGGATCTCCCTTTGGGCCGCCTCCCCGCGTCGACTTTAAGACCAATGACTTAC
AAGGCAGCTGTAGATCTTAGCCACTTTTTAAAAGAAAAGGGGGGACTGGAAGGGCTAATTCACTCCCAAC
GAAGACAAGATCTGCTTTTTGCTTGTACTGGGTCTCTCTGGTTAGACCAGATCTGAGCCTGGGAGCTCTC
TGGCTAACTAGGGAACCCACTGCTTAAGCCTCAATAAAGCTTGCCTTGAGTGCTTCAAGTAGTGTGTGCC
CGTCTGTTGTGTGACTCTGGTAACTAGAGATCCCTCAGACCCTTTTAGTCAGTGTGGAAAATCTCTAGCA
GTACGTATAGTAGTTCATGTCATCTTATTATTCAGTATTTATAACTTGCAAAGAAATGAATATCAGAGAG
TGAGAGGAACTTGTTTATTGCAGCTTATAATGGTTACAAATAAAGCAATAGCATCACAAATTTCACAAAT
AAAGCATTTTTTTCACTGCATTCTAGTTGTGGTTTGTCCAAACTCATCAATGTATCTTATCATGTCTGGC
TCTAGCTATCCCGCCCCTAACTCCGCCCATCCCGCCCCTAACTCCGCCCAGTTCCGCCCATTCTCCGCCC
CATGGCTGACTAATTTTTTTTATTTATGCAGAGGCCGAGGCCGCCTCGGCCTCTGAGCTATTCCAGAAGT
AGTGAGGAGGCTTTTTTGGAGGCCTAGGGACGTACCCAATTCGCCCTATAGTGAGTCGTATTACGCGCGC
TCACTGGCCGTCGTTTTACAACGTCGTGACTGGGAAAACCCTGGCGTTACCCAACTTAATCGCCTTGCAG
CACATCCCCCTTTCGCCAGCTGGCGTAATAGCGAAGAGGCCCGCACCGATCGCCCTTCCCAACAGTTGCG
CAGCCTGAATGGCGAATGGG
[124 nt withheld, positions 7091-7214]
C
[91 nt withheld, positions 7216-7306]
A
[49 nt withheld, positions 7308-7356]
CCTTTGACGTTGGAGTCCACGTTCTTT
[37 nt withheld, positions 7384-7420]
ACCCTATCTCGGTCTATTCTTTTGATTTATAAGGGATTTTGCCGATTTCGGCCTATTGGTTAAAAAATGA
GCTGATTTAACAAAAATTTAACGCGAATTTTAACAAAATATTAACGCTTACAATTTAGGTGGCACTTTTC
GGGGAAATGTGCGCGGAACCCCTATTTGTTTATTTTTCTAAATACATTCAAATATGTATCCGCTCATGAG
ACAATAACCCTGATAAATGCTTCAATAATATTGAAAAAGGAAGAGTATGAGTATTCAACATTTCCGTGTC
GCCCTTATTCCCTTTTTTGCGGCATTTTGCCTTCCTGTTTTTGCTCACCCAGAAACGCTGGTGAAAGTAA
AAGATGCTGAAGATCAGTTGGGTGCACGAGTGGGTTACATCGAACTGGATCTCAACAGCGGTAAGATCCT
TGAGAGTTTTCGCCCCGAAGAACGTTTTCCAATGATGAGCACTTTTAAAGTTCTGCTATGTGGCGCGGTA
TTATCCCGTATTGACGCCGGGCAAGAGCAACTCGGTCGCCGCATACACTATTCTCAGAATGACTTGGTTG
AGTACTCACCAGTCACAGAAAAGCATCTTACGGATGGCATGACAGTAAGAGAATTATGCAGTGCTGCCAT
AACCATGAGTGATAACACTGCGGCCAACTTACTTCTGACAACGATCGGAGGACCGAAGGAGCTAACCGCT
TTTTTGCACAACATGGGGGATCATGTAACTCGCCTTGATCGTTGGGAACCGGAGCTGAATGAAGCCATAC
CAAACGACGAGCGTGACACCACGATGCCTGTAGCAATGGCAACAACGTTGCGCAAACTATTAACTGGCGA
ACTACTTACTCTAGCTTCCCGGCAACAATTAATAGACTGGATGGAGGCGGATAAAGTTGCAGGACCACTT
CTGCGCTCGGCCCTTCCGGCTGGCTGGTTTATTGCTGATAAATCTGGAGCCGGTGAGCGTGGGTCTCGCG
GTATCATTGCAGCACTGGGGCCAGATGGTAAGCCCTCCCGTATCGTAGTTATCTACACGACGGGGAGTCA
GGCAACTATGGATGAACGAAATAGACAGATCGCTGAGATAGGTGCCTCACTGATTAAGCATTGGTAACTG
TCAGACCAAGTTTACTCATATATACTTTAGATTGATTTAAAACTTCATTTTTAATTTAAAAGGATCTAGG
TGAAGATCCTTTTTGATAATCTCATGACCAAAATCCCTTAACGTGAGTTTTCGTTCCACTGAGCGTCAGA
CCCCGTAGAAAAGATCAAAGGATCTTCTTGAGATCCTTTTTTTCTGCGCGTAATCTGCTGCTTGCAAACA
AAAAAACCACCGCTACCAGCGGTGGTTTGTTTGCCGGATCAAGAGCTACCAACTCTTTTTCCGAAGGTAA
CTGGCTTCAGCAGAGCGCAGATACCAAATACTGTTCTTCTAGTGTAGCCGTAGTTAGGCCACCACTTCAA
GAACTCTGTAGCACCGCCTACATACCTCGCTCTGCTAATCCTGTTACCAGTGGCTGCTGCCAGTGGCGAT
AAGTCGTGTCTTACCGGGTTGGACTCAAGACGATAGTTACCGGATAAGGCGCAGCGGTCGGGCTGAACGG
GGGGTTCGTGCACACAGCCCAGCTTGGAGCGAACGACCTACACCGAACTGAGATACCTACAGCGTGAGCT
ATGAGAAAGCGCCACGCTTCCCGAAGGGAGAAAGGCGGACAGGTATCCGGTAAGCGGCAGGGTCGGAACA
GGAGAGCGCACGAGGGAGCTTCCAGGGGGAAACGCCTGGTATCTTTATAGTCCTGTCGGGTTTCGCCACC
TCTGACTTGAGCGTCGATTTTTGTGATGCTCGTCAGGGGGGCGGAGCCTATGGAAAAACGCCAGCAACGC
GGCCTTTTTACGGTTCCTGGCCTTTTGCTGGCCTTTTGCTCACATGTTCTTTCCTGCGTTATCCCCTGAT
TCTGTGGATAACCGTATTACCGCCTTTGAGTGAGCTGATACCGCTCGCCGCAGCCGAACGACCGAGCGCA
GCGAGTCAGTGAGCGAGGAAGCGGAAGAGCGCCCAATACGCAAACCGCCTCTCCCCGCGCGTTGGCCGAT
TCATTAATGCAGCTGGCACGACAGGTTTCCCGACTGGAAAGCGGGCAGTGAGCGCAACGCAATTAATGTG
AGTTAGCTCACTCATTAGGCACCCCAGGCTTTACACTTTATGCTTCCGGCTCGTATGTTGTGTGGAATTG
TGAGCGGATAACAATTTCACACAGGAAACAGCTATGACCATGATTACGCCAAGCGCGCAATTAACCCTCA
CTAAAGGGAACAAAAGCTGGAGCTGCAAGCGGTACCGTCGACCTGCAGGTTGACATTGATTATTGACTAG
TTATTAATAGTAATCAATTACGGGGTCATTAGTTCATAGCCCATATATGGAGTTCCGCGTTACATAACTT
ACGGTAAATGGCCCGCCTGGCTGACCGCCCAACGACCCCCGCCCATTGACGTCAATAATGACGTATGTTC
CCATAGTAACGCCAATAGGGACTTTCCATTGACGTCAATGGGTGGAGTATTTACGGTAAACTGCCCACTT
GGCAGTACATCAAGTGTATCATATGCCAAGTACGCCCCCTATTGACGTCAATGACGGTAAATGGCCCGCC
TGGCATTATGCCCAGTACATGACCTTATGGGACTTTCCTACTTGGCAGTACATCTACGTATTAGTCATCG
CTATTACCATG
